>Addgene plasmid #184952 | pJT396 PB ITR and Cp36 attD pEF Puro-2a-tagBFP2 donor | addgene full sequence | sequence record 364902 | Addgene NGS Result
TGTCTATTTCGTTCATCCATAGTTGCCTGACTCCCCGTCGTGTAGATAACTACGATACGGGAGGGCTTAC
CATCTGGCCCCAGTGCTGCAATGATACCGCGAGACCCACGCTCACCGGCTCCAGATTTATCAGCAATAAA
CCAGCCAGCCGGAAGGGCCGAGCGCAGAAGTGGTCCTGCAACTTTATCCGCCTCCATCCAGTCTATTAAT
TGTTGCCGGGAAGCTAGAGTAAGTAGTTCGCCAGTTAATAGTTTGCGCAACGTTGTTGCCATTGCTACAG
GCATCGTGGTGTCACGCTCGTCGTTTGGTATGGCTTCATTCAGCTCCGGTTCCCAACGATCAAGGCGAGT
TACATGATCCCCCATGTTGTGCAAAAAAGCGGTTAGCTCCTTCGGTCCTCCGATCGTTGTCAGAAGTAAG
TTGGCCGCAGTGTTATCACTCATGGTTATGGCAGCACTGCATAATTCTCTTACTGTCATGCCATCCGTAA
GATGCTTTTCTGTGACTGGTGAGTACTCAACCAAGTCATTCTGAGAATAGTGTATGCGGCGACCGAGTTG
CTCTTGCCCGGCGTCAATACGGGATAATACCGCGCCACATAGCAGAACTTTAAAAGTGCTCATCATTGGA
AAACGTTCTTCGGGGCGAAAACTCTCAAGGATCTTACCGCTGTTGAGATCCAGTTCGATGTAACCCACTC
GTGCACCCAACTGATCTTCAGCATCTTTTACTTTCACCAGCGTTTCTGGGTGAGCAAAAACAGGAAGGCA
AAATGCCGCAAAAAAGGGAATAAGGGCGACACGGAAATGTTGAATACTCATACTCTTCCTTTTTCAATAT
TATTGAAGCATTTATCAGGGTTATTGTCTCATGAGCGGATACATATTTGAATGTATTTAGAAAAATAAAC
AAATAGGGGTTCCGCGCACATTTCCCCGAAAAGTGCCACCTAAATTGTAAGCGTTAATATTTTGTTAAAA
TTCGCGTTAAATTTTTGTTAAATCAGCTCATTTTTTAACCAATAGGCCGAAATCGGCAAAATCCCTTATA
AATCAAAAGAATAGACCGAGATAGGGT
[37 nt withheld, positions 1078-1114]
AAAGAACGTGGACTCCAACGTCAAAGG
[49 nt withheld, positions 1142-1190]
T
[91 nt withheld, positions 1192-1282]
G
[124 nt withheld, positions 1284-1407]
CCCATTCGCCATTCAGGCTGCGCAACTGTTGGGAAGGGCGATCGGTGCGGGCCTCTTCGCTATTACGCCA
GCTGGCGAAAGGGGGATGTGCTGCAAGGCGATTAAGTTGGGTAACGCCAGGGTTTTCCCAGTCACGACGT
TGTAAAACGACGGCCAGTGAGCGCGCCTCGTTCATTCACGTTTTTGAACCCGTGGAGGACGGGCAGACTC
GCGGTGCAAATGTGTTTTACAGCGTGATGGAGCAGATGAAGATGCTCGACACGCTGCAGAACACGCAGCT
AGATTAACCCTAGAAAGATAATCATATTGTGACGTACGTTAAAGATAATCATGTGTAAAATTGACGCATG
TGTTTTATCGGTCTGTATATCGAGGTTTATTTATTAATTTGAATAGATATTAAGTTTTATTATATTTACA
CTTACATACTAATAATAAATTCAACAAACAATTTATTTATGTTTATTTATTTATTAAAAAAAACAAAAAC
TCAAAATTTCTTCTATAAAGTAACAAAACTTTTATGAGGGACAGCCCCCCCCCAAAGCCCCCAGGGATGT
AATTACGTCCCTCCCCCGCTAGGGGGCAGCAGCGAGCCGCCCGGGGCTCCGCTCCGGTCCGGCGCTCCCC
CCGCATCCCCGAGCCGGCAGCGTGCGGGGACAGCCCGGGCACGGGGAAGGTGGCACGGGATCGCTTTCCT
CTGAACGCTTCTCGCTGCTCTTTGAGCCTGCAGACACCTGGGGGGATACGGGGAAAAGGCCTCCACGGCC
ACTAGTTTCGCACGATTGCACCTTGGGAGCCTTAACCGCTTTTGAATGTCCGTCTTAGTTAATCCCTAAT
TGAACGCTCCAAAAGGTGACTTCCAATAGGGATTTATTCCTTTTAAAATTAACGGCATAATCGTGCCGCC
GAATGCAACCTCGATCGAGCCGGGCTCCGGTGCCCGTCAGTGGGCAGAGCGCACATCGCCCACAGTCCCC
GAGAAGTTGGGGGGAGGGGTCGGCAATTGAACCGGTGCCTAGAGAAGGTGGCGCGGGGTAAACTGGGAAA
GTGATGTCGTGTACTGGCTCCGCCTTTTTCCCGAGGGTGGGGGAGAACCGTATATAAGTGCAGTAGTCGC
CGTGAACGTTCTTTTTCGCAACGGGTTTGCCGCCAGAACACAGGTAAGTGCCGTGTGTGGTTCCCGCGGG
CCTGGCCTCTTTACGGGTTATGGCCCTTGCGTGCCTTGAATTACTTCCACCTGGCTGCAGTACGTGATTC
TTGATCCCGAGCTTCGGGTTGGAAGTGGGTGGGAGAGTTCGAGGCCTTGCGCTTAAGGAGCCCCTTCGCC
TCGTGCTTGAGTTGAGGCCTGGCCTGGGCGCTGGGGCCGCCGCGTGCGAATCTGGTGGCACCTTCGCGCC
TGTCTCGCTGCTTTCGATAAGTCTCTAGCCATTTAAAATTTTTGATGACCTGCTGCGACGCTTTTTTTCT
GGCAAGATAGTCTTGTAAATGCGGGCCAAGATCTGCACACTGGTATTTCGGTTTTTGGGGCCGCGGGCGG
CGACGGGGCCCGTGCGTCCCAGCGCACATGTTCGGCGAGGCGGGGCCTGCGAGCGCGGCCACCGAGAATC
GGACGGGGGTAGTCTCAAGCTGGCCGGCCTGCTCTGGTGCCTGGCCTCGCGCCGCCGTGTATCGCCCCGC
CCTGGGCGGCAAGGCTGGCCCGGTCGGCACCAGTTGCGTGAGCGGAAAGATGGCCGCTTCCCGGCCCTGC
TGCAGGGAGCTCAAAATGGAGGACGCGGCGCTCGGGAGAGCGGGCGGGTGAGTCACCCACACAAAGGAAA
AGGGCCTTTCCGTCCTCAGCCGTCGCTTCATGTGACTCCACGGAGTACCGGGCGCCGTCCAGGCACCTCG
ATTAGTTCTCGAGCTTTTGGAGTACGTCGTCTTTAGGTTGGGGGGAGGGGTTTTATGCGATGGAGTTTCC
CCACACTGAGTGGGTGGAGACTGAAGTTAGGCCAGCTTGGCACTTGATGTAATTCTCCTTGGAATTTGCC
CTTTTTGAGTTTGGATCTTGGTTCATTCTCAAGCCTCAGACAGTGGTTCAAAGTTTTTTTCTTCCATTTC
AGGTGTCGTGAAGCCACCATGACCGAGTACAAGCCCACGGTGCGCCTCGCCACCCGCGACGACGTCCCCA
GGGCCGTACGCACCCTCGCCGCCGCGTTCGCCGACTACCCCGCCACGCGCCACACCGTCGATCCGGACCG
CCACATCGAGCGGGTCACCGAGCTGCAAGAACTCTTCCTCACGCGCGTCGGGCTCGACATCGGCAAGGTG
TGGGTCGCGGACGACGGCGCCGCCGTGGCGGTCTGGACCACGCCGGAGAGCGTCGAAGCGGGGGCGGTGT
TCGCCGAGATCGGCCCGCGCATGGCCGAGTTGAGCGGTTCCCGGCTGGCCGCGCAGCAACAGATGGAAGG
CCTCCTGGCGCCGCACCGGCCCAAGGAGCCCGCGTGGTTCCTGGCCACCGTCGGAGTCTCGCCCGACCAC
CAGGGCAAGGGTCTGGGCAGCGCCGTCGTGCTCCCCGGAGTGGAGGCGGCCGAGCGCGCCGGGGTGCCCG
CCTTCCTGGAGACCTCCGCGCCCCGCAACCTCCCCTTCTACGAGCGGCTCGGCTTCACCGTCACCGCCGA
CGTCGAGGTGCCCGAAGGACCGCGCACCTGGTGCATGACCCGCAAGCCCGGTGCCGCCACGAACTTCTCT
CTGTTAAAGCAAGCAGGTGACGTGGAAGAAAACCCCGGTCCCGGATCCATGGTTAGTAAGGGAGAGGAGT
TGATAAAAGAGAATATGCACATGAAACTGTATATGGAAGGGACAGTGGACAACCATCACTTCAAGTGCAC
CTCTGAGGGAGAAGGAAAGCCATACGAAGGCACCCAGACTATGCGAATTAAGGTCGTGGAGGGAGGGCCT
CTCCCCTTCGCCTTCGATATTCTTGCAACATCTTTCCTCTACGGGAGCAAAACCTTCATCAATCACACAC
AAGGCATACCTGACTTTTTTAAGCAGAGTTTTCCAGAGGGCTTTACCTGGGAGCGTGTGACTACATACGA
AGATGGGGGTGTGCTGACGGCTACACAGGATACTTCACTTCAGGACGGTTGTCTGATCTACAACGTCAAG
ATCAGGGGGGTCAATTTCACCTCGAATGGACCAGTAATGCAAAAAAAGACCCTGGGATGGGAAGCTTTTA
CTGAAACTCTCTATCCCGCCGACGGCGGCCTCGAAGGCAGAAACGATATGGCTTTGAAGCTGGTTGGCGG
GTCCCATCTAATTGCCAATGCCAAAACCACATATAGGAGCAAAAAGCCTGCAAAGAACCTGAAGATGCCG
GGTGTGTACTATGTTGACTATAGATTAGAGCGGATCAAAGAGGCAAATAACGAAACGTACGTGGAGCAGC
ACGAGGTAGCCGTGGCGCGCTACTGCGATTTACCCTCCAAACTGGGCCATAAACTGAACTAACTCGAGCT
AGAGCTCGCTGATCAGCCTCGACTGTGCCTTCTAGTTGCCAGCCATCTGTTGTTTGCCCCTCCCCCGTGC
CTTCCTTGACCCTGGAAGGTGCCACTCCCACTGTCCTTTCCTAATAAAATGAGGAAATTGCATCGCATTG
TCTGAGTAGGTGTCATTCTATTCTGGGGGGTGGGGTGGGGCAGGACAGCAAGGGGGAGGATTGGGAAGAC
AATAGCAGGCATGCTGGGGACGACGTCAGGTGGCACTTTTCGATATCTATAACAAGAAAATATATATATA
ATAAGTTATCACGTAAGTAGAACATGAAATAACAATATAATTATCGTATGAGTTAAATCTTAAAAGTCAC
GTAAAAGATAATCATGCGTCATTTTGACTCACGCGGTCGTTATAGTTCAAAATCAGTGACACTTACCGCA
TTGACAAGCACGCCTCACGGGAGCTCCAAGCGGCGACTGAGATGTCCTAAATGCACAGCGACGGATTCGC
GCTATTTAGAAAGAGAGAGCAATATTTCAAGAATGCATGCGTCAATTTTACGCAGACTATCTTTCTAGGG
TTAATCTAGCTGCATCAGGATCATATCGTCGGGTCTTTTTTCCGGCTCAGTCATCGCCCAAGCTGGCGCT
ATCTGGGCATCGGGGAGGAAGAAGCCCGTGCCTTTTCCCGCGAGGTTGAAGCGGCATGGAAAGAGTTTGC
CGAGGATGACTGCTGCTGCATTGACGTTGAGCGAAAACGCACGTTTACCATGATGATTCGGGAAGGTGTG
GCCATGCACGCCTTTAACGGTGAACTGTTCGTTCAGGCCACCTGGGATACCAGTTCGTCGCGGCTTTTCC
GGACACAGTTCCGGATGGTCAGCCCGAAGCGCATCAGCAACCCGAACAATACCGGCGACAGCCGGAACTG
CCGTGCCGGTGTGCAGATTAATGACAGCGGTGCGGCGCTGGGATATTACGTCAGCGAGGACGGGTATCCT
GGCTGGATGCCGCAGAAATGGACATGGATACCCCGTGAGTTACCCGGCGGGCGCGCTTGGCGTAATCATG
GTCATAGCTGTTTCCTGTGTGAAATTGTTATCCGCTCACAATTCCACACAACATACGAGCCGGAAGCATA
AAGTGTAAAGCCTGGGGTGCCTAATGAGTGAGCTAACTCACATTAATTGCGTTGCGCTCACTGCCCGCTT
TCCAGTCGGGAAACCTGTCGTGCCAGCTGCATTAATGAATCGGCCAACGCGCGGGGAGAGGCGGTTTGCG
TATTGGGCGCTCTTCCGCTTCCTCGCTCACTGACTCGCTGCGCTCGGTCGTTCGGCTGCGGCGAGCGGTA
TCAGCTCACTCAAAGGCGGTAATACGGTTATCCACAGAATCAGGGGATAACGCAGGAAAGAACATGTGAG
CAAAAGGCCAGCAAAAGGCCAGGAACCGTAAAAAGGCCGCGTTGCTGGCGTTTTTCCATAGGCTCCGCCC
CCCTGACGAGCATCACAAAAATCGACGCTCAAGTCAGAGGTGGCGAAACCCGACAGGACTATAAAGATAC
CAGGCGTTTCCCCCTGGAAGCTCCCTCGTGCGCTCTCCTGTTCCGACCCTGCCGCTTACCGGATACCTGT
CCGCCTTTCTCCCTTCGGGAAGCGTGGCGCTTTCTCATAGCTCACGCTGTAGGTATCTCAGTTCGGTGTA
GGTCGTTCGCTCCAAGCTGGGCTGTGTGCACGAACCCCCCGTTCAGCCCGACCGCTGCGCCTTATCCGGT
AACTATCGTCTTGAGTCCAACCCGGTAAGACACGACTTATCGCCACTGGCAGCAGCCACTGGTAACAGGA
TTAGCAGAGCGAGGTATGTAGGCGGTGCTACAGAGTTCTTGAAGTGGTGGCCTAACTACGGCTACACTAG
AAGAACAGTATTTGGTATCTGCGCTCTGCTGAAGCCAGTTACCTTCGGAAAAAGAGTTGGTAGCTCTTGA
TCCGGCAAACAAACCACCGCTGGTAGCGGTGGTTTTTTTGTTTGCAAGCAGCAGATTACGCGCAGAAAAA
AAGGATCTCAAGAAGATCCTTTGATCTTTTCTACGGGGTCTGACGCTCAGTGGAACGAAAACTCACGTTA
AGGGATTTTGGTCATGAGATTATCAAAAAGGATCTTCACCTAGATCCTTTTAAATTAAAAATGAAGTTTT
AAATCAATCTAAAGTATATATGAGTAAACTTGGTCTGACAGTTACCAATGCTTAATCAGTGAGGCACCTA
TCTCAGCGATC
Features (pLannotate 1.2.2; 16 found; start..end, strand, type, name):
    822..926     -  promoter       AmpR promoter: bla
    979..1407    -  rep_origin     f1 ori (sequence partly withheld): f1 bacteriophage origin of replication; arrow indicates direction of (+) strand synthesis
   1412..1567    -  CDS            lacZα (fragment): LacZα fragment of β-galactosidase; lacZ fragment
   1569..1688    +  CDS            B (fragment): PORTL_LAMBD - Experimental evidence at protein level: Swiss-Prot protein existence level 1. Forms the portal vertex of the capsid (PubMed:6228056, PubMed:6232391). This portal plays critical roles in head assembly, genome packaging, neck/tail attachment, and genome ejection (Probable). The portal protein multimerizes as a single ring-shaped homododecamer arranged around a central channel (PubMed:6232391). Binds to the terminase subunits to form the packaging machine (PubMed:7799432). From Escherichia phage lambda (Bacteriophage lambda).
   2340..3518    +  promoter       EF-1α promoter: strong constitutive promoter for human elongation factor EF-1α
   3526..4122    +  CDS            PuroR (fragment): puromycin N-acetyltransferase; pac from Streptomyces; confers resistance to puromycin
   4123..4178    +  CDS            P2A (fragment): 2A peptide from porcine teschovirus-1 polyprotein Eukaryotic ribosomes fail to insert a peptide bond between the Gly and Pro residues, yielding separate polypeptides.
   4186..4896    +  CDS            mTagBFP2: mTagBFP2 is a basic (constitutively fluorescent) blue fluorescent protein published in 2011, derived from Entacmaea quadricolor. It is reported to be a very rapidly-maturing monomer with very low acid sensitivity.
   4930..5137    +  polyA_signal   bGH poly(A) signal: bovine growth hormone polyadenylation signal
   5477..5944    +  CDS            B (fragment): PORTL_LAMBD - Experimental evidence at protein level: Swiss-Prot protein existence level 1. Forms the portal vertex of the capsid (PubMed:6228056, PubMed:6232391). This portal plays critical roles in head assembly, genome packaging, neck/tail attachment, and genome ejection (Probable). The portal protein multimerizes as a single ring-shaped homododecamer arranged around a central channel (PubMed:6232391). Binds to the terminase subunits to form the packaging machine (PubMed:7799432). From Escherichia phage lambda (Bacteriophage lambda).
   5982..5998    -  protein_bind   lac operator: The lac repressor binds to the lac operator to inhibit transcription in E. coli. This inhibition can be relieved by adding lactose or isopropyl-β-D-thiogalactopyranoside (IPTG). lac repressor encoded by lacI
   6006..6036    -  promoter       lac promoter: promoter for the E. coli lac operon
   6051..6072    -  protein_bind   CAP binding site: CAP binding activates transcription in the presence of cAMP. E. coli catabolite activator protein
   6085..6177    -  CDS            lacI (fragment): lac repressor; lacI; The lac repressor binds to the lac operator to inhibit transcription in E. coli. This inhibition can be relieved by adding lactose or isopropyl-β-D-thiogalactopyranoside (IPTG).
   6360..6948    -  rep_origin     ori: high-copy-number ColE1/pMB1/pBR322/pUC origin of replication
   7119..821     -  CDS            AmpR (across the origin): β-lactamase; bla; confers resistance to ampicillin, carbenicillin, and related antibiotics
