[The description below was written by a language model from this plasmid's Addgene catalogue record and pLannotate feature annotations shown in this document.]
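Description:
pJT396 PB ITR and Cp36 attD pEF Puro-2a-tagBFP2 donor is a 7.2 kb mammalian expression plasmid designed as an integration donor that can be used with either of two genome-insertion systems: the PiggyBac transposase and the large serine recombinase Cp36. The record lists no named backbone, but the annotated bacterial elements are those of a pUC-type cloning vector: a high-copy ColE1/pUC origin, an ampicillin resistance gene (β-lactamase) with its own promoter, an f1 phage origin, and remnants of the lac region (lacZα fragment, lac promoter and operator, CAP site, a lacI fragment).

The payload is a single synthetic expression cassette in which the strong constitutive human EF-1α promoter drives puromycin N-acetyltransferase joined through a P2A ribosome-skipping peptide to the blue fluorescent protein mTagBFP2, terminated by a bovine growth hormone polyadenylation signal. One transcript therefore yields two separate proteins, so cells carrying the integrated donor can be both selected with puromycin and scored by blue fluorescence. According to the name and depositor comments, the plasmid also carries PiggyBac inverted terminal repeats, which the transposase recognises to excise and insert the intervening DNA, and a Cp36 attD donor attachment site for recombinase-mediated integration. Neither element was picked up by the automated annotation, so their positions are not given in the feature table. Two short fragments matching the lambda phage portal gene B lie on either side of the cassette; the record does not explain them. Having both site types on one donor would suit comparing integration by the two enzymes in human cells, in line with the associated work on discovering recombinases for inserting large DNA sequences.
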