Addgene plasmid #184952: pJT396 PB ITR and Cp36 attD pEF Puro-2a-tagBFP2 donor
Purpose: Donor for both PiggyBac and Cp36 Recombinase
Depositing lab: Michael Bassik & Ami Bhatt & Lacra Bintu & Patrick Hsu. Depositing organization: Stanford University. Publication: Systematic discovery of recombinases for efficient integration of large DNA sequences into the human genome. Durrant MG, Fanton A, Tycko J, Hinks M, Chandrasekaran SS, Perry NT, Schaepe J, Du PP, Lotfy P, Bassik MC, Bintu L, Bhatt AS, Hsu PD. Nat Biotechnol. 2022 Oct 10. pii: 10.1038/s41587-022-01494-w. doi: 10.1038/s41587-022-01494-w. PubMed 36217031.
Backbone
  Vector backbone: n/a
  Vector type: Mammalian Expression
Growth in bacteria
  Bacterial resistance: Ampicillin, 100 μg/mL
  Growth temperature: 37°C
  Growth strain: NEB Stable
  Copy number: High Copy
Gene/Insert
  Gene/Insert name: PuroR, P2A, mTagBFP2
  Species: Synthetic
  Cloning method: Restriction Enzyme; 5′ cloning site unknown (unknown if destroyed)
Terms and licenses: Academic/Nonprofit Terms; Industry Terms: Not Available to Industry
Depositor comments: Donor DNA that is compatible with both PiggyBac transposase and with Cp36 recombinase
How to cite: pJT396 PB ITR and Cp36 attD pEF Puro-2a-tagBFP2 donor was a gift from Michael Bassik & Ami Bhatt & Lacra Bintu & Patrick Hsu (Addgene plasmid # 184952 ; http://n2t.net/addgene:184952 ; RRID:Addgene_184952)
